Addgene plasmid #233392: XZ039 CMV-TO-Shc1-MCP (FLP-IN)
Purpose: Shc1-tdMCP
Depositing lab: Xiaojing Gao. Depositing organization: Stanford University. Publication: Post-transcriptional modular synthetic receptors. Zhang X, Mille-Fragoso LS, Kaseniit KE, Lee AP, Zhang M, Call CC, Hu Y, Xie Y, Gao XJ. Nat Chem Biol. 2025 Mar 28. doi: 10.1038/s41589-025-01872-w. PubMed 40155716.
Backbone
  Vector backbone: FLP-IN
  Vector type: Mammalian Expression
Growth in bacteria
  Bacterial resistance: Ampicillin, 100 μg/mL
  Growth temperature: 37°C
  Growth strain: DH5alpha
  Copy number: High Copy
Gene/Insert
  Gene/Insert name: Shc1-tdMCP
  Species: Synthetic
  Mutation: WT
  Promoter: CMV
  Cloning method: Gibson Cloning
Terms and licenses: Academic/Nonprofit Terms; Industry Terms: Not Available to Industry
Depositor comments: https://benchling.com/s/seq-IstmWwXD688xj1rCMKv4?m=slm-9pnqOIKH5rPPt2t5ttkL for annotated sequence file. Please visit https://doi.org/10.1101/2024.05.03.592453 for bioRxiv preprint.
How to cite: XZ039 CMV-TO-Shc1-MCP (FLP-IN) was a gift from Xiaojing Gao (Addgene plasmid # 233392 ; http://n2t.net/addgene:233392 ; RRID:Addgene_233392)
