[The description below was written by a language model from this plasmid's Addgene catalogue record and pLannotate feature annotations shown in this document.]
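Description:
XZ039 CMV-TO-Shc1-MCP (FLP-IN) is a mammalian expression plasmid built on a Flp-In-type backbone, designed for site-specific integration into host cell lines carrying a genomic FRT landing site. In bacteria it is maintained as a high-copy plasmid through a ColE1/pUC-type origin and selected with ampicillin via the β-lactamase gene. Fragments of an f1 origin and of lac regulatory sequences are also annotated as backbone remnants.

The payload is a fusion of the human signalling adaptor SHC1 to the bacteriophage MS2 coat protein, recorded as tandem-dimer MCP (tdMCP). The automated annotation marks only one MS2 capsid fragment, but a gap between it and the SHC1 reading frame leaves room for a second copy and linker. Expression is driven by the CMV enhancer and promoter. Two short tet operator matches lie immediately downstream of the promoter, consistent with the "TO" in the name, so transcription should be repressible in cells expressing Tet repressor and inducible with tetracycline or doxycycline. A bGH polyadenylation signal terminates the transcript.

Downstream sits an FRT site directly preceding a hygromycin resistance coding sequence with an SV40 poly(A) signal but no complete promoter of its own. This is the standard Flp-In arrangement, in which FLP-mediated recombination places the marker behind a genomic promoter, so that hygromycin resistance reports correct single-copy integration.

SHC1 is recruited to activated, phosphorylated receptors, and MCP binds MS2 RNA hairpins. The fusion therefore plausibly couples receptor activation to the recruitment of hairpin-tagged RNAs, in line with the associated work on post-transcriptional modular synthetic receptors. The record itself states the purpose only as Shc1-tdMCP.
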