Features (pLannotate 1.2.2; 23 found; start..end, strand, type, name):
    765..798     -  promoter       TRE3GV promoter (fragment): 3rd-generation Tet-responsive promoter that can be activated by binding of Tet-On® 3G, optimized for retroviral and lentiviral vectors
    806..825     -  promoter       PLtetO-1 promoter (fragment): modified phage lambda PL promoter with tet operator sites (Lutz and Bujard, 1997)
    827..846     -  promoter       PLtetO-1 promoter (fragment): modified phage lambda PL promoter with tet operator sites (Lutz and Bujard, 1997)
    848..1051    -  promoter       CMV promoter: human cytomegalovirus (CMV) immediate early promoter
   1052..1431    -  enhancer       CMV enhancer: human cytomegalovirus immediate early enhancer
   1581..1633    +  misc_feature   bom (fragment): basis of mobility region from pBR322
   1692..1796    +  promoter       AmpR promoter: bla
   1797..2657    +  CDS            AmpR: β-lactamase; bla; confers resistance to ampicillin, carbenicillin, and related antibiotics
   2828..3416    +  rep_origin     ori: high-copy-number ColE1/pMB1/pBR322/pUC origin of replication
   3599..3691    +  CDS            lacI (fragment): lac repressor; lacI; The lac repressor binds to the lac operator to inhibit transcription in E. coli. This inhibition can be relieved by adding lactose or isopropyl-β-D-thiogalactopyranoside (IPTG).
   3704..3725    +  protein_bind   CAP binding site: CAP binding activates transcription in the presence of cAMP. E. coli catabolite activator protein
   3740..3770    +  promoter       lac promoter: promoter for the E. coli lac operon
   3778..3794    +  protein_bind   lac operator: The lac repressor binds to the lac operator to inhibit transcription in E. coli. This inhibition can be relieved by adding lactose or isopropyl-β-D-thiogalactopyranoside (IPTG). lac repressor encoded by lacI
   3867..3988    -  polyA_signal   SV40 poly(A) signal: SV40 polyadenylation signal
   3983..4108    -  CDS            ble (fragment): BLE_KLEPN - Experimental evidence at protein level: Swiss-Prot protein existence level 1. Binding protein with a strong affinity to the bleomycin family of antibiotics. Binds to CL990; an antimitotic-antibiotic compound. From Klebsiella pneumoniae.
   4118..5140    -  CDS            HygR: aminoglycoside phosphotransferase from E. coli; aph(4)-Ia; confers resistance to hygromycin
   5148..5195    -  protein_bind   FRT: FLP-mediated recombination occurs in the 8-bp core sequence TCTAGAAA (Turan and Bode, 2011). FLP recombinase from the Saccharomyces cerevisiae 2μ plasmid
   5200..5433    -  rep_origin     f1 ori (fragment) (sequence partly withheld): f1 bacteriophage origin of replication; arrow indicates direction of (+) strand synthesis
   5454..5475    -  promoter       SV40 promoter (fragment): SV40 enhancer and early promoter
   5479..5502    -  polyA_signal   bGH poly(A) signal (fragment): bovine growth hormone polyadenylation signal
   5518..5742    -  polyA_signal   bGH poly(A) signal: bovine growth hormone polyadenylation signal
   5855..6205    -  CDS            CAPSD_BPMS2 (fragment): Experimental evidence at protein level: Swiss-Prot protein existence level 1. Acts as a translational repressor of viral replicase synthesis late in infection. This latter function is the result of capsid protein interaction with an RNA hairpin which contains the replicase ribosome-binding site. From Escherichia phage MS2 (Bacteriophage MS2).
   6596..675     -  CDS            SHC1 (across the origin): SHC1_HUMAN - Also known as SHC, SHCA. Experimental evidence at protein level: Swiss-Prot protein existence level 1. Signaling adapter that couples activated growth factor receptors to signaling pathways. Participates in a signaling cascade initiated by activated KIT and KITLG/SCF. Isoform p46Shc and isoform p52Shc, once phosphorylated, couple activated receptor tyrosine kinases to Ras via the recruitment of the GRB2/SOS complex and are implicated in the cytoplasmic propagation of mitogenic signals. Isoform p46Shc and isoform p52Shc may thus function as initiators of the Ras signaling cascade i
>Addgene plasmid #233392 | XZ039 CMV-TO-Shc1-MCP (FLP-IN) | addgene full sequence | sequence record 466398 | Addgene NGS Result
CAGGTTACTCCTCCCCAGGATAGAGCTGAGCGGGCGGCTACAGGGCTTTCTCCTCCTTGTCGCCCCCTTA
GCACCCGGCACAGCCTCACACACCAGACTGATGGCCTCCCTGGTGACCTGAGTCCGGGTGTTGAAGTCCA
GGGCACGCATTGACTGGAGGACCTCCACACAACCCATGTACCGAACCAAGTAGGAAACCCCGGGTCCCAT
GACTTTGTCGTTGGGATGCAGCCAGCCCCGCGTGGGCTTATTGACAAAGCTCCCGTGGCGGGTCCACTCC
TCGCCCCCAAGCTGGCCCCCTTCCACCCGAGTCCTGCGCCCGCCGCCTCCACTCAGCTTGTTCATGTCCT
GGAGGAGGGGTAGGGGGCCTGAGTCTGGCATGGCTGCCCCTACGATCCCCTCCCCATCATCAGCTGCCCT
TCCTGGCTCCCCCTTAGACCCTGGGCGCCCCCCAGCCGGGTTGGCCAGCCTCAGGTTGCTCATCCGGGGG
AAGAAGGAGCACAGGGTAGTGGGACTATCGTCCCCAGGCAGAGGAGGCAGGATGGGCCCCAGGGATGAAG
CTGATGGGGAAGGCAGCTCCTCCGGGGGGGTGGACCCAGAAGCCCCTTCCTCCAGCGATGACAGAGACTC
ATTCCGGAGTGGATTGTACTTGGGCTTGGGGGGCAGGAGATCCATGGTGGCGAAGCTTAAGTTTAAACGC
TAGAGTCCGGAGGCTGGATCGGTCCCGGTGTCTTCTATGGAGGTCAAAACAGCGTGGATGGCGTCTCCAG
GCGATCTGACGGTTCACTAAACGAGCTCGTCGACGATCTCTATCACTGATAGGGAGATCTCTATCACTGA
TAGGGAGAGCTCTGCTTATATAGACCTCCCACCGTACACGCCTACCGCCCATTTGCGTCAATGGGGCGGA
GTTGTTACGACATTTTGGAAAGTCCCGTTGATTTTGGTGCCAAAACAAACTCCCATTGACGTCAATGGGG
TGGAGACTTGGAAATCCCCGTGAGTCAAACCGCTATCCACGCCCATTGATGTACTGCCAAAACCGCATCA
CCATGGTAATAGCGATGACTAATACGTAGATGTACTGCCAAGTAGGAAAGTCCCATAAGGTCATGTACTG
GGCATAATGCCAGGCGGGCCATTTACCGTCATTGACGTCAATAGGGGGCGTACTTGGCATATGATACACT
TGATGTACTGCCAAGTGGGCAGTTTACCGTAAATACTCCACCCATTGACGTCAATGGAAAGTCCCTATTG
GCGTTACTATGGGAACATACGTCATTATTGACGTCAATGGGCGGGGGTCGTTGGGCGGTCAGCCAGGCGG
GCCATTTACCGTAAGTTATGTAACGCGGAACTCCATATATGGGCTATGAACTAATGACCCCGTAATTGAT
TACTATTAATAACTAGTCAATAATCAATGTCAACGCGTATATCTGGCCCGTACGAAGCAGCGCAAAACGC
CTAACCCTAAGCAGATTCTTCATGCAATTGTCGGTCAAGCCTTGCCTTGTTGTAGCTTAAATTTTGCTCG
CGCACTACTCAGCGACCTCCAACACACAAGCAGGGAGCAGATACTGGCTTAACTATGCGGCATCAGAGCA
GATTGTACTGAGAGTGCACCATAGGGGATCGGGAGATCTCCCGATCCGTCGACGTCAGGTGGCACTTTTC
GGGGAAATGTGCGCGGAACCCCTATTTGTTTATTTTTCTAAATACATTCAAATATGTATCCGCTCATGAG
ACAATAACCCTGATAAATGCTTCAATAATATTGAAAAAGGAAGAGTATGAGTATTCAACATTTCCGTGTC
GCCCTTATTCCCTTTTTTGCGGCATTTTGCCTTCCTGTTTTTGCTCACCCAGAAACGCTGGTGAAAGTAA
AAGATGCTGAAGATCAGTTGGGTGCACGAGTGGGTTACATCGAACTGGATCTCAACAGCGGTAAGATCCT
TGAGAGTTTTCGCCCCGAAGAACGTTTTCCAATGATGAGCACTTTTAAAGTTCTGCTATGTGGCGCGGTA
TTATCCCGTATTGACGCCGGGCAAGAGCAACTCGGTCGCCGCATACACTATTCTCAGAATGACTTGGTTG
AGTACTCACCAGTCACAGAAAAGCATCTTACGGATGGCATGACAGTAAGAGAATTATGCAGTGCTGCCAT
AACCATGAGTGATAACACTGCGGCCAACTTACTTCTGACAACGATCGGAGGACCGAAGGAGCTAACCGCT
TTTTTGCACAACATGGGGGATCATGTAACTCGCCTTGATCGTTGGGAACCGGAGCTGAATGAAGCCATAC
CAAACGACGAGCGTGACACCACGATGCCTGTAGCAATGGCAACAACGTTGCGCAAACTATTAACTGGCGA
ACTACTTACTCTAGCTTCCCGGCAACAATTAATAGACTGGATGGAGGCGGATAAAGTTGCAGGACCACTT
CTGCGCTCGGCCCTTCCGGCTGGCTGGTTTATTGCTGATAAATCTGGAGCCGGTGAGCGTGGGTCTCGCG
GTATCATTGCAGCACTGGGGCCAGATGGTAAGCCCTCCCGTATCGTAGTTATCTACACGACGGGGAGTCA
GGCAACTATGGATGAACGAAATAGACAGATCGCTGAGATAGGTGCCTCACTGATTAAGCATTGGTAACTG
TCAGACCAAGTTTACTCATATATACTTTAGATTGATTTAAAACTTCATTTTTAATTTAAAAGGATCTAGG
TGAAGATCCTTTTTGATAATCTCATGACCAAAATCCCTTAACGTGAGTTTTCGTTCCACTGAGCGTCAGA
CCCCGTAGAAAAGATCAAAGGATCTTCTTGAGATCCTTTTTTTCTGCGCGTAATCTGCTGCTTGCAAACA
AAAAAACCACCGCTACCAGCGGTGGTTTGTTTGCCGGATCAAGAGCTACCAACTCTTTTTCCGAAGGTAA
CTGGCTTCAGCAGAGCGCAGATACCAAATACTGTTCTTCTAGTGTAGCCGTAGTTAGGCCACCACTTCAA
GAACTCTGTAGCACCGCCTACATACCTCGCTCTGCTAATCCTGTTACCAGTGGCTGCTGCCAGTGGCGAT
AAGTCGTGTCTTACCGGGTTGGACTCAAGACGATAGTTACCGGATAAGGCGCAGCGGTCGGGCTGAACGG
GGGGTTCGTGCACACAGCCCAGCTTGGAGCGAACGACCTACACCGAACTGAGATACCTACAGCGTGAGCT
ATGAGAAAGCGCCACGCTTCCCGAAGGGAGAAAGGCGGACAGGTATCCGGTAAGCGGCAGGGTCGGAACA
GGAGAGCGCACGAGGGAGCTTCCAGGGGGAAACGCCTGGTATCTTTATAGTCCTGTCGGGTTTCGCCACC
TCTGACTTGAGCGTCGATTTTTGTGATGCTCGTCAGGGGGGCGGAGCCTATGGAAAAACGCCAGCAACGC
GGCCTTTTTACGGTTCCTGGCCTTTTGCTGGCCTTTTGCTCACATGTTCTTTCCTGCGTTATCCCCTGAT
TCTGTGGATAACCGTATTACCGCCTTTGAGTGAGCTGATACCGCTCGCCGCAGCCGAACGACCGAGCGCA
GCGAGTCAGTGAGCGAGGAAGCGGAAGAGCGCCCAATACGCAAACCGCCTCTCCCCGCGCGTTGGCCGAT
TCATTAATGCAGCTGGCACGACAGGTTTCCCGACTGGAAAGCGGGCAGTGAGCGCAACGCAATTAATGTG
AGTTAGCTCACTCATTAGGCACCCCAGGCTTTACACTTTATGCTTCCGGCTCGTATGTTGTGTGGAATTG
TGAGCGGATAACAATTTCACACAGGAAACAGCTATGACCATGATTACGCCAAGCTCTAGCTAGAGGTCGA
CGGTATACAGACATGATAAGATACATTGATGAGTTTGGACAAACCACAACTAGAATGCAGTGAAAAAAAT
GCTTTATTTGTGAAATTTGTGATGCTATTGCTTTATTTGTAACCATTATAAGCTGCAATAAACAAGTTGG
GGTGGGCGAAGAACTCCAGCATGAGATCCCCGCGCTGGAGGATCATCCAGCCGGCGTCCCGGAAAACGAT
TCCGAAGCCCAACCTTTCATAGAAGGCGGCGGTGGAATCGAAATCTCGTAGTACGTGCTATTCCTTTGCC
CTCGGACGAGTGCTGGGGCGTCGGTTTCCACTATCGGCGAGTACTTCTACACAGCCATCGGTCCAGACGG
CCGCGCTTCTGCGGGCGATTTGTGTACGCCCGACAGTCCCGGCTCCGGATCGGACGATTGCGTCGCATCG
ACCCTGCGCCCAAGCTGCATCATCGAAATTGCCGTCAACCAAGCTCTGATAGAGTTGGTCAAGACCAATG
CGGAGCATATACGCCCGGAGCCGCGGCGATCCTGCAAGCTCCGGATGCCTCCGCTCGAAGTAGCGCGTCT
GCTGCTCCATACAAGCCAACCACGGCCTCCAGAAGAAGATGTTGGCGACCTCGTATTGGGAATCCCCGAA
CATCGCCTCGCTCCAGTCAATGACCGCTGTTATGCGGCCATTGTCCGTCAGGACATTGTTGGAGCCGAAA
TCCGCGTGCACGAGGTGCCGGACTTCGGGGCAGTCCTCGGCCCAAAGCATCAGCTCATCGAGAGCCTGCG
CGACGGACGCACTGACGGTGTCGTCCATCACAGTTTGCCAGTGATACACATGGGGATCAGCAATCGCGCA
TATGAAATCACGCCATGTAGTGTATTGACCGATTCCTTGCGGTCCGAATGGGCCGAACCCGCTCGTCTGG
CTAAGATCGGCCGCAGCGATCGCATCCATGGCCTCCGCGACCGGCTGCAGAACAGCGGGCAGTTCGGTTT
CAGGCAGGTCTTGCAACGTGACACCCTGTGCACGGCGGGAGATGCAATAGGTCAGGCTCTCGCTGAATTC
CCCAATGTCAAGCACTTCCGGAATCGGGAGCGCGGCCGATGCAAAGTGCCGATAAACATAACGATCTTTG
TAGAAACCATCGGCGCAGCTATTTACCCGCAGGACATATCCACGCCCTCCTACATCGAAGCTGAAAGCAC
GAGATTCTTCGCCCTCCGAGAGCTGCATCAGGTCGGAGACGCTGTCGAACTTTTCGATCAGAAACTTCTC
GACAGACGTCGCGGTGAGTTCAGGCTTTTTGGCCAAGGAAGTTCCTATACTTTCTAGAGAATAGGAACTT
CGGAATAGGAACTTCTAGGTACGTGAACCATCACCCT
[91 nt withheld, positions 5218-5308]
G
[124 nt withheld, positions 5310-5433]
GGGGATACCCCCTAGAGCCCCAGCTGGTTCTTTCCGCCTCAGAAGCCATAGAGCCCACCGCATCCCCAGA
ACATCGATAGATCTCCATAGAGCCCACCGCATCCCCAGCATGCCTGCTATTGTCTTCCCAATCCTCCCCC
TTGCTGTCCTGCCCCACCCCACCCCCCAGAATAGAATGACACCTACTCAGACAATGCGATGCAATTTCCT
CATTTTATTAGGAAAGGACAGTGGGAGTGGCACCTTCCAGGGTCAAGGAAGGCACGGGGGAGGGGCAAAC
AACAGATGGCTGGCAACTAGAAGGCACAGTCGAGGCTGATCAGCGGGTTTAAACTCAATGATGATTATGA
TGATGGTCGACGGCGCTATTCAGATCCTCTTCTGAGATGAGTTTTTGTTCGGGCCCTCCTCGAGCGGCTC
AGTAAATTCCGCTATTCGCAGCGATTGCGGAAGGTATCGGGTTGCCATCTTTCAGAAGTCCTTGCATGGC
TTTTACAATAAGCTCGCAGTCGCTATTGGTCGCAAATATCGGAATCGTCAATTCCATATTCAAGTATGAG
CGCCATGCACCTTTGGGGACCTCCACTTTAATGGTATACTTCCGGTTCTGGGCACTAGATTGGCGTACAC
TACAAGTCACCTTATAGGCTTGTGATCTTGAATTGGAAGAGATCCACTCGGCTATCCCATTCGCAAAGTT
ACTTGGAGCTACTGTGACGTCTCCAGTGCCGCCGTTGTCCACGAGCACAAACTGTGTAAAATTGGAGGCC
ATGGACCCGCCACCGGTTCCGCCACCATATATTCCTGAGTTGGCGGCGATCGCAGAGGGAATCGGGTTAC
CGTCTTTCAAAAGACCTTGCATGGCCTTGACAATCAGCTCGCAGTCTGAATTAGTCGCAAAGATTGGGAT
CGTAAGCTCCATATTAAGATAAGATCGCCACGCCCCTTTTGGCACTTCTACCTTTATGGTATATTTTCGG
TTCTGTGCGGAACTTTGGCGAACTGAGCATGTGACTTTATATGCCTGACTCCGGCTGTTACTACTTATCC
ATTCTGCAATCCCGTTCGCAAAATTGCTCGGCGCAACAGTTACGTCTCCGGTGCCACCATTGTCAACCAA
CACAAATTGCGTAAAGTTGCTCGCCATAGCGCTACCACCGCCCAGTTTCCGCTCCACAGGTTGCTGTAGA
CACAGTTCGCTGCCCGCAGAGATGATGGGCAAGTGATTGTCCATGTGGTAGCTGATAAGGTGACTGACAC
TTTCAAAGCGGTGATCCTTAGTCCGAACCACACCCTCAGGGTCCACCAGTAGCAAATGCTTAGGCTGCCC
ACTCTGCAAGCCAGTGAGCACATACTGGCCAGGTGTGGTCGTGCTCTCTCGTACCAGGAAGTCCCCATTG
AGCTGCAGCAGTGCCTCAGCCTCCCGCCGGCTCAGCTTCCCATGGAACCAGGGCTCCCCTCGGAGCTGCT
CAGCCATGGACACCGACTGGGGAGGTGGAGGCACGCGAAGAGCATCTTCGAAGGGCTTCATGTCAAACAG
GTCCCGGGGTGCACTGCCATTGATAGCAGGATTGGGGGGCCCAGCACCACCCACTGCTTGCCGGGCCTTG
TCTAGGTTCTGGACGTTGACATAGGAGGGATCATCAAAAAGCTCTCTGCCTGGACAGGGTGGTGGAGGTG
GCATCTGTTTGCGGACTTCTGGATCTCCCCCAACAGGCTGTCCTACAGGCAATGTAGCTCCCAAGTGGCT
GGGGGTCTGGGCATTGGGTGCAGTGGGTCGAGCAGCCCCTGGAGCGGCTCCTTCCCGAAGCCTCATGTCT
ACCACCCCCCCCAAGGGGGGTTCCTTCCCCGGGAAGTCATTATAGTACTGATGGTCAGGTGGCTCTTCCT
CCTCCTCATCCCATGCTGAGCCATCAAAGCCAGCCATCCTGTCATGAGGGGTGACCAGTTTGGGTGGGTT
CCTGAGGTATTGTTTGAAGCGCAACTCGAAGGCCTGGCCAATGGTGCTGATGACATCCTGGGCAAGCCCT
TCGGGACACTCCAGAATGTGGCAGGCTCTCTGATTCACAGGGTCTTTGGCAACATAGGCGACATACTCGG
CTGTGTCCGGATCCCCGCCGGATGCAAATGAGATAGATTGCATGTGGTGGTTGGCGATGATCTGTTTGCA
GTCTGCGGCCATGAGGTTGAGGCTGCTGGTGGAGACGGTGAGAGTGATTGGCATTCCAGCAAATTT
